>Addgene plasmid #169746 | UBC plasmid | addgene full sequence | sequence record 334556 | Addgene NGS Result
GACGGATCGGGAGATCTCGGCCTCCGCGCCGGGTTTTGGCGCCTCCCGCGGGCGCCCCCCTCCTCACGGC
GAGCGCTGCCACGTCAGACGAAGGGCGCAGCGAGCGTCCTGATCCTTCCGCCCGGACGCTCAGGACAGCG
GCCCGCTGCTCATAAGACTCGGCCTTAGAACCCCAGTATCAGCAGAAGGACATTTTAGGACGGGACTTGG
GTGACTCTAGGGCACTGGTTTTCTTTCCAGAGAGCGGAACAGGCGAGGAAAAGTAGTCCCTTCTCGGCGA
TTCTGCGGAGGGATCTCCGTGGGGCGGTGAACGCCGATGATTATATAAGGACGCGCCGGGTGTGGCACAG
CTAGTTCCGTCGCAGCCGGGATTTGGGTCGCGGTTCTTGTTTGTGGATCGCTGTGATCGTCACTTGGTGA
GTAGCGGGCTGCTGGGCTGGCCGGGGCTTTCGTGGCCGCCGGGCCGCTCGGTGGGACGGAAGCGTGTGGA
GAGACCGCCAAGGGCTGTAGTCTGGGTCCGCGAGCAAGGTTGCCCTGAACTGGGGGTTGGGGGGAGCGCA
GCAAAATGGCGGCTGTTCCCGAGTCTTGAATGGAAGACGCTTGTGAGGCGGGCTGTGAGGTCGTTGAAAC
AAGGTGGGGGGCATGGTGGGCGGCAAGAACCCAAGGTCTTGAGGCCTTCGCTAATGCGGGAAAGCTCTTA
TTCGGGTGAGATGGGCTGGGGCACCATCTGGGGACCCTGACGTGAAGTTTGTCACTGACTGGAGAACTCG
GTTTGTCGTCTGTTGCGGGGGCGGCAGTTATGGCGGTGCCGTTGGGCAGTGCACCCGTACCTTTGGGAGC
GCGCGCCCTCGTCGTGTCGTGACGTCACCCGTTCTGTTGGCTTATAATGCAGGGTGGGGCCACCTGCCGG
TAGGTGTGCGGTAGGCTTTTCTCCGTCGCAGGACGCAGGGTTCGGGCCTAGGGTAGGCTCTCCTGAATCG
ACAGGCGCCGGACCTCTGGTGAGGGGAGGGATAAGTGAGGCGTCAGTTTCTTTGGTCGGTTTTATGTACC
TATCTTCTTAAGTAGCTGAAGCTCCGGTTTTGAACTATGCGCTCGGGGTTGGCGAGTGTGTTTTGTGAAG
TTTTTTAGGCACCTTTTGAAATGTAATCATTTGGGTCAATATGTAATTTTCAGTGTTAGACTAGTAAATT
GTCCGCTAAATTCTGGCCGTTTTTGGCTTTTTTGTTAGACGAAGCTTGGGCTGCAGGTCGACTCTAGAGG
ATCCCCGGGTACCGGTCGCCACCATGGTGAGCAAGGGCGAGGAGCTGTTCACCGGGGTGGTGCCCATCCT
GGTCGAGCTGGACGGCGACGTAAACGGCCACAAGTTCAGCGTGTCCGGCGAGGGCGAGGGCGATGCCACC
TACGGCAAGCTGACCCTGAAGTTCATCTGCACCACCGGCAAGCTGCCCGTGCCCTGGCCCACCCTCGTGA
CCACCCTGACCTACGGCGTGCAGTGCTTCAGCCGCTACCCCGACCACATGAAGCAGCACGACTTCTTCAA
GTCCGCCATGCCCGAAGGCTACGTCCAGGAGCGCACCATCTTCTTCAAGGACGACGGCAACTACAAGACC
CGCGCCGAGGTGAAGTTCGAGGGCGACACCCTGGTGAACCGCATCGAGCTGAAGGGCATCGACTTCAAGG
AGGACGGCAACATCCTGGGGCACAAGCTGGAGTACAACTACAACAGCCACAACGTCTATATCATGGCCGA
CAAGCAGAAGAACGGCATCAAGGTGAACTTCAAGATCCGCCACAACATCGAGGACGGCAGCGTGCAGCTC
GCCGACCACTACCAGCAGAACACCCCCATCGGCGACGGCCCCGTGCTGCTGCCCGACAACCACTACCTGA
GCACCCAGTCCGCCCTGAGCAAAGACCCCAACGAGAAGCGCGATCACATGGTCCTGCTGGAGTTCGTGAC
CGCCGCCGGGATCACTCTCGGCATGGACGAGCTGTACAAGTAGGGATCCACTAGTCCAGTGTGGTGGAAT
TCTGCAGATATCCAGCACAGTGGCGGCCGCTCGAGTCTAGAGGGCCCGTTTAAACCCGCTGATCAGCCTC
GACTGTGCCTTCTAGTTGCCAGCCATCTGTTGTTTGCCCCTCCCCCGTGCCTTCCTTGACCCTGGAAGGT
GCCACTCCCACTGTCCTTTCCTAATAAAATGAGGAAATTGCATCGCATTGTCTGAGTAGGTGTCATTCTA
TTCTGGGGGGTGGGGTGGGGCAGGACAGCAAGGGGGAGGATTGGGAAGACAATAGCAGGCATGCTGGGGA
TGCGGTGGGCTCTATGGCTTCTGAGGCGGAAAGAACCAGCTGGGGCTCTAGGGGGTATCCCC
[124 nt withheld, positions 2373-2496]
C
[91 nt withheld, positions 2498-2588]
AGGGTGATGGTTCACGTACCTAGAAGTTCCTATTCCGAAGTTCCTATTCTCTAGAAAGTATAGGAACTTC
CTTGGCCAAAAAGCCTGAACTCACCGCGACGTCTGTCGAGAAGTTTCTGATCGAAAAGTTCGACAGCGTC
TCCGACCTGATGCAGCTCTCGGAGGGCGAAGAATCTCGTGCTTTCAGCTTCGATGTAGGAGGGCGTGGAT
ATGTCCTGCGGGTAAATAGCTGCGCCGATGGTTTCTACAAAGATCGTTATGTTTATCGGCACTTTGCATC
GGCCGCGCTCCCGATTCCGGAAGTGCTTGACATTGGGGAATTCAGCGAGAGCCTGACCTATTGCATCTCC
CGCCGTGCACAGGGTGTCACGTTGCAAGACCTGCCTGAAACCGAACTGCCCGCTGTTCTGCAGCCGGTCG
CGGAGGCCATGGATGCGATCGCTGCGGCCGATCTTAGCCAGACGAGCGGGTTCGGCCCATTCGGACCGCA
AGGAATCGGTCAATACACTACATGGCGTGATTTCATATGCGCGATTGCTGATCCCCATGTGTATCACTGG
CAAACTGTGATGGACGACACCGTCAGTGCGTCCGTCGCGCAGGCTCTCGATGAGCTGATGCTTTGGGCCG
AGGACTGCCCCGAAGTCCGGCACCTCGTGCACGCGGATTTCGGCTCCAACAATGTCCTGACGGACAATGG
CCGCATAACAGCGGTCATTGACTGGAGCGAGGCGATGTTCGGGGATTCCCAATACGAGGTCGCCAACATC
TTCTTCTGGAGGCCGTGGTTGGCTTGTATGGAGCAGCAGACGCGCTACTTCGAGCGGAGGCATCCGGAGC
TTGCAGGATCGCCGCGGCTCCGGGCGTATATGCTCCGCATTGGTCTTGACCAACTCTATCAGAGCTTGGT
TGACGGCAATTTCGATGATGCAGCTTGGGCGCAGGGTCGATGCGACGCAATCGTCCGATCCGGAGCCGGG
ACTGTCGGGCGTACACAAATCGCCCGCAGAAGCGCGGCCGTCTGGACCGATGGCTGTGTAGAAGTACTCG
CCGATAGTGGAAACCGACGCCCCAGCACTCGTCCGAGGGCAAAGGAATAGCACGTACTACGAGATTTCGA
TTCCACCGCCGCCTTCTATGAAAGGTTGGGCTTCGGAATCGTTTTCCGGGACGCCGGCTGGATGATCCTC
CAGCGCGGGGATCTCATGCTGGAGTTCTTCGCCCACCCCAACTTGTTTATTGCAGCTTATAATGGTTACA
AATAAAGCAATAGCATCACAAATTTCACAAATAAAGCATTTTTTTCACTGCATTCTAGTTGTGGTTTGTC
CAAACTCATCAATGTATCTTATCATGTCTGTATACCGTCGACCTCTAGCTAGAGCTTGGCGTAATCATGG
TCATAGCTGTTTCCTGTGTGAAATTGTTATCCGCTCACAATTCCACACAACATACGAGCCGGAAGCATAA
AGTGTAAAGCCTGGGGTGCCTAATGAGTGAGCTAACTCACATTAATTGCGTTGCGCTCACTGCCCGCTTT
CCAGTCGGGAAACCTGTCGTGCCAGCTGCATTAATGAATCGGCCAACGCGCGGGGAGAGGCGGTTTGCGT
ATTGGGCGCTCTTCCGCTTCCTCGCTCACTGACTCGCTGCGCTCGGTCGTTCGGCTGCGGCGAGCGGTAT
CAGCTCACTCAAAGGCGGTAATACGGTTATCCACAGAATCAGGGGATAACGCAGGAAAGAACATGTGAGC
AAAAGGCCAGCAAAAGGCCAGGAACCGTAAAAAGGCCGCGTTGCTGGCGTTTTTCCATAGGCTCCGCCCC
CCTGACGAGCATCACAAAAATCGACGCTCAAGTCAGAGGTGGCGAAACCCGACAGGACTATAAAGATACC
AGGCGTTTCCCCCTGGAAGCTCCCTCGTGCGCTCTCCTGTTCCGACCCTGCCGCTTACCGGATACCTGTC
CGCCTTTCTCCCTTCGGGAAGCGTGGCGCTTTCTCATAGCTCACGCTGTAGGTATCTCAGTTCGGTGTAG
GTCGTTCGCTCCAAGCTGGGCTGTGTGCACGAACCCCCCGTTCAGCCCGACCGCTGCGCCTTATCCGGTA
ACTATCGTCTTGAGTCCAACCCGGTAAGACACGACTTATCGCCACTGGCAGCAGCCACTGGTAACAGGAT
TAGCAGAGCGAGGTATGTAGGCGGTGCTACAGAGTTCTTGAAGTGGTGGCCTAACTACGGCTACACTAGA
AGAACAGTATTTGGTATCTGCGCTCTGCTGAAGCCAGTTACCTTCGGAAAAAGAGTTGGTAGCTCTTGAT
CCGGCAAACAAACCACCGCTGGTAGCGGTGGTTTTTTTGTTTGCAAGCAGCAGATTACGCGCAGAAAAAA
AGGATCTCAAGAAGATCCTTTGATCTTTTCTACGGGGTCTGACGCTCAGTGGAACGAAAACTCACGTTAA
GGGATTTTGGTCATGAGATTATCAAAAAGGATCTTCACCTAGATCCTTTTAAATTAAAAATGAAGTTTTA
AATCAATCTAAAGTATATATGAGTAAACTTGGTCTGACAGTTACCAATGCTTAATCAGTGAGGCACCTAT
CTCAGCGATCTGTCTATTTCGTTCATCCATAGTTGCCTGACTCCCCGTCGTGTAGATAACTACGATACGG
GAGGGCTTACCATCTGGCCCCAGTGCTGCAATGATACCGCGAGACCCACGCTCACCGGCTCCAGATTTAT
CAGCAATAAACCAGCCAGCCGGAAGGGCCGAGCGCAGAAGTGGTCCTGCAACTTTATCCGCCTCCATCCA
GTCTATTAATTGTTGCCGGGAAGCTAGAGTAAGTAGTTCGCCAGTTAATAGTTTGCGCAACGTTGTTGCC
ATTGCTACAGGCATCGTGGTGTCACGCTCGTCGTTTGGTATGGCTTCATTCAGCTCCGGTTCCCAACGAT
CAAGGCGAGTTACATGATCCCCCATGTTGTGCAAAAAAGCGGTTAGCTCCTTCGGTCCTCCGATCGTTGT
CAGAAGTAAGTTGGCCGCAGTGTTATCACTCATGGTTATGGCAGCACTGCATAATTCTCTTACTGTCATG
CCATCCGTAAGATGCTTTTCTGTGACTGGTGAGTACTCAACCAAGTCATTCTGAGAATAGTGTATGCGGC
GACCGAGTTGCTCTTGCCCGGCGTCAATACGGGATAATACCGCGCCACATAGCAGAACTTTAAAAGTGCT
CATCATTGGAAAACGTTCTTCGGGGCGAAAACTCTCAAGGATCTTACCGCTGTTGAGATCCAGTTCGATG
TAACCCACTCGTGCACCCAACTGATCTTCAGCATCTTTTACTTTCACCAGCGTTTCTGGGTGAGCAAAAA
CAGGAAGGCAAAATGCCGCAAAAAAGGGAATAAGGGCGACACGGAAATGTTGAATACTCATACTCTTCCT
TTTTCAATATTATTGAAGCATTTATCAGGGTTATTGTCTCATGAGCGGATACATATTTGAATGTATTTAG
AAAAATAAACAAATAGGGGTTCCGCGCACATTTCCCCGAAAAGTGCCACCTGACGTC
Features (pLannotate 1.2.2; 17 found; start..end, strand, type, name):
     19..1230    +  promoter       UbC promoter: human ubiquitin C promoter
   1241..1274    -  misc_feature   MCS (fragment): pUC18/19 multiple cloning site
   1284..2000    +  CDS            EGFP: EGFP is a basic (constitutively fluorescent) green fluorescent protein published in 1996, derived from Aequorea victoria. It is reported to be a rapidly-maturing weak dimer with moderate acid sensitivity.
   2103..2327    +  polyA_signal   bGH poly(A) signal: bovine growth hormone polyadenylation signal
   2331..2352    +  promoter       SV40 promoter (fragment): SV40 enhancer and early promoter
   2373..2606    +  rep_origin     f1 ori (fragment) (sequence partly withheld): f1 bacteriophage origin of replication; arrow indicates direction of (+) strand synthesis
   2611..2658    +  protein_bind   FRT: FLP-mediated recombination occurs in the 8-bp core sequence TCTAGAAA (Turan and Bode, 2011). FLP recombinase from the Saccharomyces cerevisiae 2μ plasmid
   2666..3688    +  CDS            HygR: aminoglycoside phosphotransferase from E. coli; aph(4)-Ia; confers resistance to hygromycin
   3698..3823    +  CDS            ble (fragment): BLE_KLEPN - Experimental evidence at protein level: Swiss-Prot protein existence level 1. Binding protein with a strong affinity to the bleomycin family of antibiotics. Binds to CL990; an antimitotic-antibiotic compound. From Klebsiella pneumoniae.
   3818..3939    +  polyA_signal   SV40 poly(A) signal: SV40 polyadenylation signal
   4012..4028    -  protein_bind   lac operator: The lac repressor binds to the lac operator to inhibit transcription in E. coli. This inhibition can be relieved by adding lactose or isopropyl-β-D-thiogalactopyranoside (IPTG). lac repressor encoded by lacI
   4036..4066    -  promoter       lac promoter: promoter for the E. coli lac operon
   4081..4102    -  protein_bind   CAP binding site: CAP binding activates transcription in the presence of cAMP. E. coli catabolite activator protein
   4115..4207    -  CDS            lacI (fragment): lac repressor; lacI; The lac repressor binds to the lac operator to inhibit transcription in E. coli. This inhibition can be relieved by adding lactose or isopropyl-β-D-thiogalactopyranoside (IPTG).
   4390..4978    -  rep_origin     ori: high-copy-number ColE1/pMB1/pBR322/pUC origin of replication
   5149..6009    -  CDS            AmpR: β-lactamase; bla; confers resistance to ampicillin, carbenicillin, and related antibiotics
   6010..6114    -  promoter       AmpR promoter: bla
