[The description below was written by a language model from this plasmid's Addgene catalogue record and pLannotate feature annotations shown in this document.]
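Description:
UBC plasmid is a mammalian expression and synthetic-biology construct built on the pcDNA5/FRT backbone, about 6.1 kb in total. It is propagated in E. coli through a ColE1/pUC-type origin and selected with ampicillin via the β-lactamase gene and its own promoter. The feature annotation describes this origin as high-copy, whereas the catalogue entry lists the plasmid as low copy. Fragments of an f1 origin, an SV40 promoter, a ble gene and lac regulatory elements are also annotated as backbone remnants.

The payload is a simple constitutive reporter cassette. The human ubiquitin C (UbC) promoter drives the EGFP coding sequence, and transcripts are terminated by the bovine growth hormone polyadenylation signal. A short multiple-cloning-site remnant lies between promoter and reporter. No regulatory feedback elements are annotated, consistent with the stated purpose as an unregulated "open-loop" plasmid in which EGFP fluorescence reports circuit output. In the associated work on a synthetic circuit that buffers gene dosage variation between individual mammalian cells, such a construct presumably serves as the uncompensated comparison.

Downstream of the reporter sits an FRT site immediately followed by a hygromycin resistance coding sequence and an SV40 polyadenylation signal. No complete promoter is annotated directly upstream of this gene. This is the characteristic arrangement of pcDNA5/FRT-type vectors. FLP-mediated recombination into a genomic FRT site in a suitable host line places the marker behind a resident promoter, so hygromycin selects for single-copy, site-specific integrants. The record does not state whether the plasmid was used by transient transfection, by stable integration, or both.
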