Addgene plasmid #169746: UBC plasmid
Purpose: Unregulated "open-loop" UBC promoter plasmid. This plasmid encodes eGFP to report circuit output levels.
Depositing lab: Francois St-Pierre. Depositing organization: Baylor College of Medicine. Publication: A synthetic circuit for buffering gene dosage variation between individual mammalian cells. Yang J, Lee J, Land MA, Lai S, Igoshin OA, St-Pierre F. Nat Commun. 2021 Jul 5;12(1):4132. doi: 10.1038/s41467-021-23889-0. PubMed 34226556.
Backbone
  Vector backbone: pcDNA5/FRT
  Backbone size w/o insert (bp): 5422
  Total vector size (bp): 6142
  Vector type: Mammalian Expression, Synthetic Biology
  Selectable markers: Hygromycin
Growth in bacteria
  Bacterial resistance: Ampicillin, 100 μg/mL
  Growth temperature: 37°C
  Growth strain: DH5alpha
  Copy number: Low Copy
Gene/Insert
  Gene/Insert name: EGFP
  Promoter: UBC
  Cloning method: Gibson Cloning
  Sequencing primers: 5′ tgaagctccggttttgaact; 3′ ggcaactagaaggcacagtc
Terms and licenses: Academic/Nonprofit Terms; Industry Terms: Not Available to Industry
How to cite: UBC plasmid was a gift from Francois St-Pierre (Addgene plasmid # 169746 ; http://n2t.net/addgene:169746 ; RRID:Addgene_169746)
